>Addgene plasmid #90871 | RAN G8.4 gRNA | addgene full sequence | sequence record 183919 | Addgene NGS Result
AGCGGAAGAGCGCCCAATACGCAAACCGCCTCTCCCCGCGCGTTGGCCGATTCATTAATGCAGCTGGCAC
GACAGGTTTCCCGACTGGAAAGCGGGCAGTGAGCGCAACGCAATTAATGTGAGTTAGCTCACTCATTAGG
CACCCCAGGCTTTACACTTTATGCTTCCGGCTCGTATGTTGTGTGGAATTGTGAGCGGATAACAATTTCA
CACAGGAAACAGCTATGACCATGATTACGCCAAGCGCGCAATTAACCCTCACTAAAGGGAACAAAAGCTG
GAGCTGCAAGCTTAATGTAGTCTTATGCAATACTCTTGTAGTCTTGCAACATGGTAACGATGAGTTAGCA
ACATGCCTTACAAGGAGAGAAAAAGCACCGTGCATGCCGATTGGTGGAAGTAAGGTGGTACGATCGTGCC
TTATTAGGAAGGCAACAGACGGGTCTGACATGGATTGGACGAACCACTGAATTGCCGCATTGCAGAGATA
TTGTATTTAAGTGCCTAGCTCGATACATAAACGGGTCTCTCTGGTTAGACCAGATCTGAGCCTGGGAGCT
CTCTGGCTAACTAGGGAACCCACTGCTTAAGCCTCAATAAAGCTTGCCTTGAGTGCTTCAAGTAGTGTGT
GCCCGTCTGTTGTGTGACTCTGGTAACTAGAGATCCCTCAGACCCTTTTAGTCAGTGTGGAAAATCTCTA
GCAGTGGCGCCCGAACAGGGACTTGAAAGCGAAAGGGAAACCAGAGGAGCTCTCTCGACGCAGGACTCGG
CTTGCTGAAGCGCGCACGGCAAGAGGCGAGGGGCGGCGACTGGTGAGTACGCCAAAAATTTTGACTAGCG
GAGGCTAGAAGGAGAGAGATGGGTGCGAGAGCGTCAGTATTAAGCGGGGGAGAATTAGATCGCGATGGGA
AAAAATTCGGTTAAGGCCAGGGGGAAAGAAAAAATATAAATTAAAACATATAGTATGGGCAAGCAGGGAG
CTAGAACGATTCGCAGTTAATCCTGGCCTGTTAGAAACATCAGAAGGCTGTAGACAAATACTGGGACAGC
TACAACCATCCCTTCAGACAGGATCAGAAGAACTTAGATCATTATATAATACAGTAGCAACCCTCTATTG
TGTGCATCAAAGGATAGAGATAAAAGACACCAAGGAAGCTTTAGACAAGATAGAGGAAGAGCAAAACAAA
AGTAAGACCACCGCACAGCAAGCGGCCGCTGATCTTCAGACCTGGAGGAGGAGATATGAGGGACAATTGG
AGAAGTGAATTATATAAATATAAAGTAGTAAAAATTGAACCATTAGGAGTAGCACCCACCAAGGCAAAGA
GAAGAGTGGTGCAGAGAGAAAAAAGAGCAGTGGGAATAGGAGCTTTGTTCCTTGGGTTCTTGGGAGCAGC
AGGAAGCACTATGGGCGCAGCGTCAATGACGCTGACGGTACAGGCCAGACAATTATTGTCTGGTATAGTG
CAGCAGCAGAACAATTTGCTGAGGGCTATTGAGGCGCAACAGCATCTGTTGCAACTCACAGTCTGGGGCA
TCAAGCAGCTCCAGGCAAGAATCCTGGCTGTGGAAAGATACCTAAAGGATCAACAGCTCCTGGGGATTTG
GGGTTGCTCTGGAAAACTCATTTGCACCACTGCTGTGCCTTGGAATGCTAGTTGGAGTAATAAATCTCTG
GAACAGATTTGGAATCACACGACCTGGATGGAGTGGGACAGAGAAATTAACAATTACACAAGCTTAATAC
ACTCCTTAATTGAAGAATCGCAAAACCAGCAAGAAAAGAATGAACAAGAATTATTGGAATTAGATAAATG
GGCAAGTTTGTGGAATTGGTTTAACATAACAAATTGGCTGTGGTATATAAAATTATTCATAATGATAGTA
GGAGGCTTGGTAGGTTTAAGAATAGTTTTTGCTGTACTTTCTATAGTGAATAGAGTTAGGCAGGGATATT
CACCATTATCGTTTCAGACCCACCTCCCAACCCCGAGGGGACCCAGAGAGGGCCTATTTCCCATGATTCC
TTCATATTTGCATATACGATACAAGGCTGTTAGAGAGATAATTAGAATTAATTTGACTGTAAACACAAAG
ATATTAGTACAAAATACGTGACGTAGAAAGTAATAATTTCTTGGGTAGTTTGCAGTTTTAAAATTATGTT
TTAAAATGGACTATCATATGCTTACCGTAACTTGAAAGTATTTCGATTTCTTGGCTTTATATATCTTGTG
GAAAGGACGAAACACCGTTGTTGCCACACAACACAATGTTTAAGAGCTATGCTGGAAACAGCATAGCAAG
TTTAAATAAGGCTAGTCCGTTATCAACTTGAAAAAGTGGCACCGAGTCGGTGCTTTTTTTGAATTCTAGA
TCTTGAGACAAATGGCAGTATTCATCCACAATTTTAAAAGAAAAGGGGGGATTGGGGGGTACAGTGCAGG
GGAAAGAATAGTAGACATAATAGCAACAGACATACAAACTAAAGAATTACAAAAACAAATTACAAAAATT
CAAAATTTTCGGGTTTATTACAGGGACAGCAGAGATCCACTTTGGCGCCGGCTCGAGTGGCTCCGGTGCC
CGTCAGTGGGCAGAGCGCACATCGCCCACAGTCCCCGAGAAGTTGGGGGGAGGGGTCGGCAATTGAACCG
GTGCCTAGAGAAGGTGGCGCGGGGTAAACTGGGAAAGTGATGTCGTGTACTGGCTCCGCCTTTTTCCCGA
GGGTGGGGGAGAACCGTATATAAGTGCAGTAGTCGCCGTGAACGTTCTTTTTCGCAACGGGTTTGCCGCC
AGAACACAGGTGTCGTGACGCGGGATCCGCCACCATGACCGAGTACAAGCCCACGGTGCGCCTCGCCACC
CGCGACGACGTCCCCAGGGCCGTACGCACCCTCGCCGCCGCGTTCGCCGACTACCCCGCCACGCGCCACA
CCGTCGATCCGGACCGCCACATCGAGCGGGTCACCGAGCTGCAAGAACTCTTCCTCACGCGCGTCGGGCT
CGACATCGGCAAGGTGTGGGTCGCGGACGACGGCGCCGCGGTGGCGGTCTGGACCACGCCGGAGAGCGTC
GAAGCGGGGGCGGTGTTCGCCGAGATCGGCCCGCGCATGGCCGAGTTGAGCGGTTCCCGGCTGGCCGCGC
AGCAACAGATGGAAGGCCTCCTGGCGCCGCACCGGCCCAAGGAGCCCGCGTGGTTCCTGGCCACCGTCGG
AGTCTCGCCCGACCACCAGGGCAAGGGTCTGGGCAGCGCCGTCGTGCTCCCCGGAGTGGAGGCGGCCGAG
CGCGCCGGGGTGCCCGCCTTCCTGGAGACCTCCGCGCCCCGCAACCTCCCCTTCTACGAGCGGCTCGGCT
TCACCGTCACCGCCGACGTCGAGGTGCCCGAAGGACCGCGCACCTGGTGCATGACCCGCAAGCCCGGTGC
CTGAACGCGTTAAGTCGACAATCAACCTCTGGATTACAAAATTTGTGAAAGATTGACTGGTATTCTTAAC
TATGTTGCTCCTTTTACGCTATGTGGATACGCTGCTTTAATGCCTTTGTATCATGCTATTGCTTCCCGTA
TGGCTTTCATTTTCTCCTCCTTGTATAAATCCTGGTTGCTGTCTCTTTATGAGGAGTTGTGGCCCGTTGT
CAGGCAACGTGGCGTGGTGTGCACTGTGTTTGCTGACGCAACCCCCACTGGTTGGGGCATTGCCACCACC
TGTCAGCTCCTTTCCGGGACTTTCGCTTTCCCCCTCCCTATTGCCACGGCGGAACTCATCGCCGCCTGCC
TTGCCCGCTGCTGGACAGGGGCTCGGCTGTTGGGCACTGACAATTCCGTGGTGTTGTCGGGGAAATCATC
GTCCTTTCCTTGGCTGCTCGCCTGTGTTGCCACCTGGATTCTGCGCGGGACGTCCTTCTGCTACGTCCCT
TCGGCCCTCAATCCAGCGGACCTTCCTTCCCGCGGCCTGCTGCCGGCTCTGCGGCCTCTTCCGCGTCTTC
GCCTTCGCCCTCAGACGAGTCGGATCTCCCTTTGGGCCGCCTCCCCGCGTCGACTTTAAGACCAATGACT
TACAAGGCAGCTGTAGATCTTAGCCACTTTTTAAAAGAAAAGGGGGGACTGGAAGGGCTAATTCACTCCC
AACGAAGACAAGATCTGCTTTTTGCTTGTACTGGGTCTCTCTGGTTAGACCAGATCTGAGCCTGGGAGCT
CTCTGGCTAACTAGGGAACCCACTGCTTAAGCCTCAATAAAGCTTGCCTTGAGTGCTTCAAGTAGTGTGT
GCCCGTCTGTTGTGTGACTCTGGTAACTAGAGATCCCTCAGACCCTTTTAGTCAGTGTGGAAAATCTCTA
GCAGTACGTATAGTAGTTCATGTCATCTTATTATTCAGTATTTATAACTTGCAAAGAAATGAATATCAGA
GAGTGAGAGGAACTTGTTTATTGCAGCTTATAATGGTTACAAATAAAGCAATAGCATCACAAATTTCACA
AATAAAGCATTTTTTTCACTGCATTCTAGTTGTGGTTTGTCCAAACTCATCAATGTATCTTATCATGTCT
GGCTCTAGCTATCCCGCCCCTAACTCCGCCCATCCCGCCCCTAACTCCGCCCAGTTCCGCCCATTCTCCG
CCCCATGGCTGACTAATTTTTTTTATTTATGCAGAGGCCGAGGCCGCCTCGGCCTCTGAGCTATTCCAGA
AGTAGTGAGGAGGCTTTTTTGGAGGCCTAGGGACGTACCCAATTCGCCCTATAGTGAGTCGTATTACGCG
CGCTCACTGGCCGTCGTTTTACAACGTCGTGACTGGGAAAACCCTGGCGTTACCCAACTTAATCGCCTTG
CAGCACATCCCCCTTTCGCCAGCTGGCGTAATAGCGAAGAGGCCCGCACCGATCGCCCTTCCCAACAGTT
GCGCAGCCTGAATGGCGAATGGG
[124 nt withheld, positions 4924-5047]
C
[91 nt withheld, positions 5049-5139]
A
[49 nt withheld, positions 5141-5189]
CCTTTGACGTTGGAGTCCACGTTCTTT
[37 nt withheld, positions 5217-5253]
ACCCTATCTCGGTCTATTCTTTTGATTTATAAGGGATTTTGCCGATTTCGGCCTATTGGTTAAAAAATGA
GCTGATTTAACAAAAATTTAACGCGAATTTTAACAAAATATTAACGCTTACAATTTAGGTGGCACTTTTC
GGGGAAATGTGCGCGGAACCCCTATTTGTTTATTTTTCTAAATACATTCAAATATGTATCCGCTCATGAG
ACAATAACCCTGATAAATGCTTCAATAATATTGAAAAAGGAAGAGTATGAGTATTCAACATTTCCGTGTC
GCCCTTATTCCCTTTTTTGCGGCATTTTGCCTTCCTGTTTTTGCTCACCCAGAAACGCTGGTGAAAGTAA
AAGATGCTGAAGATCAGTTGGGTGCACGAGTGGGTTACATCGAACTGGATCTCAACAGCGGTAAGATCCT
TGAGAGTTTTCGCCCCGAAGAACGTTTTCCAATGATGAGCACTTTTAAAGTTCTGCTATGTGGCGCGGTA
TTATCCCGTATTGACGCCGGGCAAGAGCAACTCGGTCGCCGCATACACTATTCTCAGAATGACTTGGTTG
AGTACTCACCAGTCACAGAAAAGCATCTTACGGATGGCATGACAGTAAGAGAATTATGCAGTGCTGCCAT
AACCATGAGTGATAACACTGCGGCCAACTTACTTCTGACAACGATCGGAGGACCGAAGGAGCTAACCGCT
TTTTTGCACAACATGGGGGATCATGTAACTCGCCTTGATCGTTGGGAACCGGAGCTGAATGAAGCCATAC
CAAACGACGAGCGTGACACCACGATGCCTGTAGCAATGGCAACAACGTTGCGCAAACTATTAACTGGCGA
ACTACTTACTCTAGCTTCCCGGCAACAATTAATAGACTGGATGGAGGCGGATAAAGTTGCAGGACCACTT
CTGCGCTCGGCCCTTCCGGCTGGCTGGTTTATTGCTGATAAATCTGGAGCCGGTGAGCGTGGGTCTCGCG
GTATCATTGCAGCACTGGGGCCAGATGGTAAGCCCTCCCGTATCGTAGTTATCTACACGACGGGGAGTCA
GGCAACTATGGATGAACGAAATAGACAGATCGCTGAGATAGGTGCCTCACTGATTAAGCATTGGTAACTG
TCAGACCAAGTTTACTCATATATACTTTAGATTGATTTAAAACTTCATTTTTAATTTAAAAGGATCTAGG
TGAAGATCCTTTTTGATAATCTCATGACCAAAATCCCTTAACGTGAGTTTTCGTTCCACTGAGCGTCAGA
CCCCGTAGAAAAGATCAAAGGATCTTCTTGAGATCCTTTTTTTCTGCGCGTAATCTGCTGCTTGCAAACA
AAAAAACCACCGCTACCAGCGGTGGTTTGTTTGCCGGATCAAGAGCTACCAACTCTTTTTCCGAAGGTAA
CTGGCTTCAGCAGAGCGCAGATACCAAATACTGTTCTTCTAGTGTAGCCGTAGTTAGGCCACCACTTCAA
GAACTCTGTAGCACCGCCTACATACCTCGCTCTGCTAATCCTGTTACCAGTGGCTGCTGCCAGTGGCGAT
AAGTCGTGTCTTACCGGGTTGGACTCAAGACGATAGTTACCGGATAAGGCGCAGCGGTCGGGCTGAACGG
GGGGTTCGTGCACACAGCCCAGCTTGGAGCGAACGACCTACACCGAACTGAGATACCTACAGCGTGAGCT
ATGAGAAAGCGCCACGCTTCCCGAAGGGAGAAAGGCGGACAGGTATCCGGTAAGCGGCAGGGTCGGAACA
GGAGAGCGCACGAGGGAGCTTCCAGGGGGAAACGCCTGGTATCTTTATAGTCCTGTCGGGTTTCGCCACC
TCTGACTTGAGCGTCGATTTTTGTGATGCTCGTCAGGGGGGCGGAGCCTATGGAAAAACGCCAGCAACGC
GGCCTTTTTACGGTTCCTGGCCTTTTGCTGGCCTTTTGCTCACATGTTCTTTCCTGCGTTATCCCCTGAT
TCTGTGGATAACCGTATTACCGCCTTTGAGTGAGCTGATACCGCTCGCCGCAGCCGAACGACCGAGCGCA
GCGAGTCAGTGAGCGAGGA
Features (pLannotate 1.2.2; 27 found; start..end, strand, type, name):
     10..102     +  CDS            lacI (fragment): lac repressor; lacI; The lac repressor binds to the lac operator to inhibit transcription in E. coli. This inhibition can be relieved by adding lactose or isopropyl-β-D-thiogalactopyranoside (IPTG).
    115..136     +  protein_bind   CAP binding site: CAP binding activates transcription in the presence of cAMP. E. coli catabolite activator protein
    151..181     +  promoter       lac promoter: promoter for the E. coli lac operon
    189..205     +  protein_bind   lac operator: The lac repressor binds to the lac operator to inhibit transcription in E. coli. This inhibition can be relieved by adding lactose or isopropyl-β-D-thiogalactopyranoside (IPTG). lac repressor encoded by lacI
    250..268     +  promoter       T3 promoter: promoter for bacteriophage T3 RNA polymerase
    296..522     +  promoter       RSV promoter: Rous sarcoma virus enhancer/promoter
    523..703     +  LTR            5' LTR (truncated): truncated 5' long terminal repeat (LTR) from HIV-1
    750..875     +  misc_feature   HIV-1 Ψ: packaging signal of human immunodeficiency virus type 1
    859..1222    +  CDS            HIV-1 gag (fragment): gag protein from human immunodeficiency virus 1; gag
   1368..1601    +  misc_feature   RRE: The Rev response element (RRE) of HIV-1 allows for Rev-dependent mRNA export from the nucleus to the cytoplasm.
   1978..2004    +  CDS            Rev (fragment): human immunodeficiency virus 1 (HIV-1) Rev protein; rev; enhances nuclear export of unspliced and incompletely spliced viral mRNAs
   2008..2248    +  promoter       U6 promoter: RNA polymerase III promoter for human U6 snRNA
   2296..2363    +  misc_RNA       tracrRNA (fragment): trans-activating CRISPR RNA for the Streptococcus pyogenes CRISPR/Cas9 system
   2412..2529    +  misc_feature   cPPT/CTS: central polypurine tract and central termination sequence of HIV-1
   2598..2809    +  promoter       EF-1α core promoter: core promoter for human elongation factor EF-1α
   2835..3434    +  CDS            PuroR (fragment): puromycin N-acetyltransferase; pac from Streptomyces; confers resistance to puromycin
   3450..4038    +  misc_feature   WPRE: woodchuck hepatitis virus posttranscriptional regulatory element
   4089..4108    +  misc_feature   cPPT/CTS (fragment): central polypurine tract and central termination sequence of HIV-1
   4110..4343    +  LTR            3' LTR (ΔU3): self-inactivating 3' long terminal repeat (LTR) from HIV-1
   4421..4542    +  polyA_signal   SV40 poly(A) signal: SV40 polyadenylation signal
   4582..4717    +  rep_origin     SV40 ori: SV40 origin of replication
   4738..4756    -  promoter       T7 promoter: promoter for bacteriophage T7 RNA polymerase
   4764..4919    +  CDS            lacZα (fragment): LacZα fragment of β-galactosidase; lacZ fragment
   4924..5352    +  rep_origin     f1 ori (sequence partly withheld): f1 bacteriophage origin of replication; arrow indicates direction of (+) strand synthesis
   5405..5509    +  promoter       AmpR promoter: bla
   5510..6370    +  CDS            AmpR: β-lactamase; bla; confers resistance to ampicillin, carbenicillin, and related antibiotics
   6541..7129    +  rep_origin     ori: high-copy-number ColE1/pMB1/pBR322/pUC origin of replication
