[The description below was written by a language model from this plasmid's Addgene catalogue record and pLannotate feature annotations shown in this document.]
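Description:
RAN G8.4 gRNA is a third-generation lentiviral CRISPR guide plasmid built on the pLenti-sgRNA backbone and designed to express a single guide RNA against the human RAN gene. In bacteria it is maintained through a high-copy ColE1/pUC-type origin and selected with ampicillin via the β-lactamase gene. An f1 origin, an SV40 origin and residual lac/lacZα, T3 and T7 elements are also present as backbone remnants. The catalogue lists the backbone without insert as about 9.2 kb, whereas the sequenced record is 7,302 nt. The record does not explain the difference, although replacing a stuffer fragment between the two BsmBI sites with a short guide oligo duplex would be consistent with it.

The viral portion follows the usual self-inactivating design. An RSV promoter drives a truncated HIV-1 5' LTR, making genomic RNA production Tat-independent. This is followed by the Ψ packaging signal with a gag fragment, the RRE for Rev-dependent export, a cPPT/CTS, WPRE, and a ΔU3 3' LTR with a downstream SV40 polyadenylation signal. Within this transfer cassette, the human U6 RNA polymerase III promoter transcribes the RAN-targeting spacer fused to the Streptococcus pyogenes guide scaffold (annotated as a tracrRNA fragment). A separate EF-1α core promoter drives puromycin N-acetyltransferase for selecting transduced mammalian cells.

The plasmid encodes no Cas9, so it must be used in cells that supply the nuclease separately. It belongs to a series of guides used to generate and analyse knockouts of cell-cycle genes in human cell lines.
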