Addgene plasmid #90871: RAN G8.4 gRNA
Purpose: 3rd generation lentiviral gRNA plasmid targeting human RAN
Depositing lab: Iain Cheeseman. Depositing organization: Whitehead Institute for Biomedical Research. Publication: Large-Scale Analysis of CRISPR/Cas9 Cell-Cycle Knockouts Reveals the Diversity of p53-Dependent Responses to Cell-Cycle Defects. McKinley KL, Cheeseman IM. Dev Cell. 2017 Feb 27;40(4):405-420.e2. doi: 10.1016/j.devcel.2017.01.012. Epub 2017 Feb 16. PubMed 28216383.
Backbone
  Vector backbone: pLenti-sgRNA
  Backbone manufacturer: Eric Lander & David Sabatini labs (Addgene plasmid #71409)
  Backbone size w/o insert (bp): 9151
  Vector type: Lentiviral, CRISPR
  Selectable markers: Puromycin
Growth in bacteria
  Bacterial resistance: Ampicillin, 100 μg/mL
  Growth temperature: 37°C
  Growth strain: NEB Stable
  Copy number: Unknown
Gene/Insert
  Gene/Insert name: RAN (Guide Designation G8.4) (alt name: pKMKO series)
  gRNA/shRNA sequence: CACCgTTGTTGCCACACAACACAAT
  Species: H. sapiens (human)
  Promoter: U6
  Cloning method: Restriction Enzyme; 5′ cloning site BsmBI (destroyed during cloning); 3′ cloning site BsmBI (destroyed during cloning)
  Sequencing primers: 5′ hU6-F (5'-GAGGGCCTATTTCCCATGATT-3'); 3′ EF1a-R (5'-CACGGCGACTACTGCACTTA-3')
Terms and licenses: Academic/Nonprofit Terms; Industry Terms: Not Available to Industry
Depositor comments: Please note that gRNA target sequence listed is not strictly the 20nt spacer sequence, but also contains the 5' BsmBI overhang. For more information about knockout human cell lines generated using this plasmid, please see http://cellcycleknockouts.wi.mit.edu/ .
How to cite: RAN G8.4 gRNA was a gift from Iain Cheeseman (Addgene plasmid # 90871 ; http://n2t.net/addgene:90871 ; RRID:Addgene_90871)
